LOCUS       Exported 5519 bp ds-DNA circular SYN 12-MAY-2021
DEFINITION  An AAV genome that expresses nuclear localized mRuby2 from the mouse
            Dlx5/6 enhancer.
ACCESSION   .
VERSION     .
KEYWORDS    pAAV-mDlx-NLS-mRuby2
SOURCE      synthetic DNA construct
  ORGANISM  synthetic DNA construct
REFERENCE   1 (bases 1 to 5519)
  AUTHORS   Chan KY, Jang MJ, Yoo BB, Greenbaum A, Ravi N, Wu WL,
            Sanchez-Guardado L, Lois C, Mazmanian SK, Deverman BE, Gradinaru V
  TITLE     Engineered AAVs for efficient noninvasive gene delivery to the
            central and peripheral nervous systems.
  JOURNAL   Nat Neurosci. 2017 Aug;20(8):1172-1179. doi: 10.1038/nn.4593. Epub
            2017 Jun 26.
  PUBMED    28671695
REFERENCE   2 (bases 1 to 5519)
  AUTHORS   .
  TITLE     Direct Submission
  JOURNAL   Exported May 12, 2021 from SnapGene Server 1.1.58
            http://www.snapgene.com
FEATURES             Location/Qualifiers
     source          1..5519
                     /organism="synthetic DNA construct"
                     /mol_type="other DNA"
     repeat_region   1..130
                     /label=AAV2 ITR (alternate)
                     /note="Functional equivalent of wild-type AAV2 ITR"
     intron          849..981
                     /label=chimeric intron
                     /note="chimera between introns from human beta-globin and
                     immunoglobulin heavy chain genes"
     primer_bind     964..983
                     /label=pMT2-F
                     /note="Synthetic intron, forward primer"
     CDS             1078..1098
                     /codon_start=1
                     /product="nuclear localization signal of SV40 (simian virus
                     40) large T antigen"
                     /label=SV40 NLS
                     /translation="PKKKRKV"
     CDS             1108..1818
                     /codon_start=1
                     /product="monomeric red fluorescent protein derived from
                     mRuby, with improved photophysical properties (Lam et al.,
                     2012)"
                     /label=mRuby2
                     /translation="MVSKGEELIKENMRMKVVMEGSVNGHQFKCTGEGEGNPYMGTQTM
                     RIKVIEGGPLPFAFDILATSFMYGSRTFIKYPKGIPDFFKQSFPEGFTWERVTRYEDGG
                     VVTVMQDTSLEDGCLVYHVQVRGVNFPSNGPVMQKKTKGWEPNTEMMYPADGGLRGYTH
                     MALKVDGGGHLSCSFVTTYRSKKTVGNIKMPGIHAVDHRLERLEESDNEMFVVQREHAV
                     AKFAGLGGGMDELYK"
     misc_feature    1865..2453
                     /label=WPRE
                     /note="woodchuck hepatitis virus posttranscriptional
                     regulatory element"
     primer_bind     complement(1918..1938)
                     /label=WPRE-R
                     /note="WPRE, reverse primer"
     CDS             complement(2336..2347)
                     /codon_start=1
                     /product="Factor Xa recognition and cleavage site"
                     /label=Factor Xa site
                     /translation="IEGR"
     polyA_signal    2622..2703
                     /label=SV40 poly(A) signal
                     /note="SV40 polyadenylation signal"
     primer_bind     complement(2659..2678)
                     /label=SV40pA-R
                     /note="SV40 polyA, reverse primer"
     primer_bind     2713..2732
                     /label=EBV-rev
                     /note="SV40 polyA terminator, reverse primer"
     repeat_region   2782..2922
                     /label=AAV2 ITR
                     /note="inverted terminal repeat of adeno-associated virus
                     serotype 2"
     repeat_region   2782..2911
                     /label=AAV2 ITR
     rep_origin      2997..3452
                     /direction=RIGHT
                     /label=f1 ori
                     /note="f1 bacteriophage origin of replication; arrow
                     indicates direction of (+) strand synthesis"
     primer_bind     complement(3084..3103)
                     /label=F1ori-R
                     /note="F1 origin, reverse primer"
     primer_bind     3294..3315
                     /label=F1ori-F
                     /note="F1 origin, forward primer"
     primer_bind     complement(3469..3488)
                     /label=pRS-marker
                     /note="pRS vectors, use to sequence yeast selectable
                     marker"
     primer_bind     3588..3610
                     /label=pGEX 3'
                     /note="pGEX vectors, reverse primer"
     primer_bind     complement(3648..3666)
                     /label=pBRforEco
                     /note="pBR322 vectors, upsteam of EcoRI site, forward
                     primer"
     promoter        3734..3838
                     /gene="bla"
                     /label=AmpR promoter
     CDS             3839..4699
                     /codon_start=1
                     /gene="bla"
                     /product="beta-lactamase"
                     /label=AmpR
                     /note="confers resistance to ampicillin, carbenicillin, and
                     related antibiotics"
                     /translation="MSIQHFRVALIPFFAAFCLPVFAHPETLVKVKDAEDQLGARVGYI
                     ELDLNSGKILESFRPEERFPMMSTFKVLLCGAVLSRIDAGQEQLGRRIHYSQNDLVEYS
                     PVTEKHLTDGMTVRELCSAAITMSDNTAANLLLTTIGGPKELTAFLHNMGDHVTRLDRW
                     EPELNEAIPNDERDTTMPVAMATTLRKLLTGELLTLASRQQLIDWMEADKVAGPLLRSA
                     LPAGWFIADKSGAGERGSRGIIAALGPDGKPSRIVVIYTTGSQATMDERNRQIAEIGAS
                     LIKHW"
     primer_bind     complement(4057..4076)
                     /label=Amp-R
                     /note="Ampicillin resistance gene, reverse primer"
     rep_origin      4870..5458
                     /direction=RIGHT
                     /label=ori
                     /note="high-copy-number ColE1/pMB1/pBR322/pUC origin of
                     replication"
     primer_bind     5359..5378
                     /label=pBR322ori-F
                     /note="pBR322 origin, forward primer"
ORIGIN
        1 cctgcaggca gctgcgcgct cgctcgctca ctgaggccgc ccgggcgtcg ggcgaccttt
       61 ggtcgcccgg cctcagtgag cgagcgagcg cgcagagagg gagtggccaa ctccatcact
      121 aggggttcct gcggccgcac gcgtttaatt aagaattcta tacactcaca gtggtttggc
      181 atatatttgg tgaaattttt taaggaaaaa ttagtgttgg tttcgatata tggtagcttt
      241 ttctctaaca taatttgaat aattcagcaa agccctacta ccagctgtac ttctgcagcc
      301 tcttccattc tttccagcat tataattttg gttaattttc aattttaggt cctacgtctc
      361 tgcaatttgt gtatgaataa cagaataatt tccctctttt gtttcgcctt tcctgttcct
      421 gaatctaaat aaagatggct ttttagtatt aaaagtggaa gaaaattaca ggtaattatc
      481 tttgacggta aaaacgctgt aatcagcggg ctacatgaaa aattactcta attatggctg
      541 catttaagag aatggaaaaa aaccttcttg tggataaaaa ccttaaattg tccccaatgt
      601 ctgcttcaaa ttggatggca ctgcagctgg aggctttgtt cagaattgat cctggggagc
      661 tacgaaccca aagtttcaca gtaggaagct tgatatcgaa ttcctgcagc ccgggctggg
      721 cataaaagtc agggcagagc catctattgc ttacatttgc ttctagcctg caggtcgagg
      781 agcgcagcct tccagaagca gagcgcggcg ccttaagctg cagaagttgg tcgtgaggca
      841 ctgggcaggt aagtatcaag gttacaagac aggtttaagg agaccaatag aaactgggct
      901 tgtcgagaca gagaagactc ttgcgtttct gataggcacc tattggtctt actgacatcc
      961 actttgcctt tctctccaca ggtgtccact cccagttcaa ttacagctct taagaaacta
     1021 gtagccacca tgtctagtga tgatgaggct actgctgact ctcaacattc tactcctcca
     1081 aaaaagaaga gaaaggtaga agaccccatg gtgtctaagg gcgaagagct gatcaaggaa
     1141 aatatgcgta tgaaggtggt catggaaggt tcggtcaacg gccaccaatt caaatgcaca
     1201 ggtgaaggag aaggcaatcc gtacatggga actcaaacca tgaggatcaa agtcatcgag
     1261 ggaggacccc tgccatttgc ctttgacatt cttgccacgt cgttcatgta tggcagccgt
     1321 acttttatca agtacccgaa aggcattcct gatttcttta aacagtcctt tcctgagggt
     1381 tttacttggg aaagagttac gagatacgaa gatggtggag tcgtcaccgt catgcaggac
     1441 accagccttg aggatggctg tctcgtttac cacgtccaag tcagaggggt aaactttccc
     1501 tccaatggtc ccgtgatgca gaagaagacc aagggttggg agcctaatac agagatgatg
     1561 tatccagcag atggtggtct gaggggatac actcatatgg cactgaaagt tgatggtggt
     1621 ggccatctgt cttgctcttt cgtaacaact tacaggtcaa aaaagaccgt cgggaacatc
     1681 aagatgcccg gtatccatgc cgttgatcac cgcctggaaa ggttagagga aagtgacaat
     1741 gaaatgttcg tagtacaacg cgaacacgca gttgccaagt tcgccgggct tggtggtggg
     1801 atggacgagc tgtacaagta aggcgcgcca cccctgcagg gaattcgata tcaagcttat
     1861 cgataatcaa cctctggatt acaaaatttg tgaaagattg actggtattc ttaactatgt
     1921 tgctcctttt acgctatgtg gatacgctgc tttaatgcct ttgtatcatg ctattgcttc
     1981 ccgtatggct ttcattttct cctccttgta taaatcctgg ttgctgtctc tttatgagga
     2041 gttgtggccc gttgtcaggc aacgtggcgt ggtgtgcact gtgtttgctg acgcaacccc
     2101 cactggttgg ggcattgcca ccacctgtca gctcctttcc gggactttcg ctttccccct
     2161 ccctattgcc acggcggaac tcatcgccgc ctgccttgcc cgctgctgga caggggctcg
     2221 gctgttgggc actgacaatt ccgtggtgtt gtcggggaaa tcatcgtcct ttccttggct
     2281 gctcgcctat gttgccacct ggattctgcg cgggacgtcc ttctgctacg tcccttcggc
     2341 cctcaatcca gcggaccttc cttcccgcgg cctgctgccg gctctgcggc ctcttccgcg
     2401 tcttcgcctt cgccctcaga cgagtcggat ctccctttgg gccgcctccc cgcatcgata
     2461 ccgagcgctg ctcgagagat ctgtgatagc ggccatcaag ctggccgcga ctctagatca
     2521 taatcagcca taccacattt gtagaggttt tacttgcttt aaaaaacctc ccacacctcc
     2581 ccctgaacct gaaacataaa atgaatgcaa ttgttgttgt taacttgttt attgcagctt
     2641 ataatggtta caaataaagc aatagcatca caaatttcac aaataaagca tttttttcac
     2701 tgcattctag ttgtggtttg tccaaactca tcaatgtatc agcttatcga taccgcatgc
     2761 acgtgcggac cgagcggccg caggaacccc tagtgatgga gttggccact ccctctctgc
     2821 gcgctcgctc gctcactgag gccgggcgac caaaggtcgc ccgacgcccg ggctttgccc
     2881 gggcggcctc agtgagcgag cgagcgcgca gctgcctgca ggggcgcctg atgcggtatt
     2941 ttctccttac gcatctgtgc ggtatttcac accgcatann nnnnnnnnnn nnnnnnnnnn
     3001 nnnnnnnnnn nnnnnnnnnn nnnnnnnnnn nnnnnnnnnn nnnnnnnnnn nnnnnnnnnn
     3061 nnnnnnnnnn nnntnnnnnn nnnnnnnnnn nnnnnnnnnn nnnnnnnnnn nnnnnnnnnn
     3121 cnnnnnnnnn nnnnnnnnnn nnnnnnnnnn nnnnnnnnnn nnnnnnnnnn nnnnnnnnnn
     3181 nnnnnnnnnn nnnnnnnnnn nnnnnnnnnn nnnnnnnnnn nnnnnnnnnn nnnnnnnnnn
     3241 nnnnnnnnnn nnnnnnnnnn nncctttgac gttggagtcc acgttcttta atagtggact
     3301 cttgttccaa actggaacaa cactcaactc tatctcgggc tattcttttg atttataagg
     3361 gattttgccg atttcggtct attggttaaa aaatgagctg atttaacaaa aatttaacgc
     3421 gaattttaac aaaatattaa cgtttacaat tttatggtgc actctcagta caatctgctc
     3481 tgatgccgca tagttaagcc agccccgaca cccgccaaca cccgctgacg cgccctgacg
     3541 ggcttgtctg ctcccggcat ccgcttacag acaagctgtg accgtctccg ggagctgcat
     3601 gtgtcagagg ttttcaccgt catcaccgaa acgcgcgaga cgaaagggcc tcgtgatacg
     3661 cctattttta taggttaatg tcatgataat aatggtttct tagacgtcag gtggcacttt
     3721 tcggggaaat gtgcgcggaa cccctatttg tttatttttc taaatacatt caaatatgta
     3781 tccgctcatg agacaataac cctgataaat gcttcaataa tattgaaaaa ggaagagtat
     3841 gagtattcaa catttccgtg tcgcccttat tccctttttt gcggcatttt gccttcctgt
     3901 ttttgctcac ccagaaacgc tggtgaaagt aaaagatgct gaagatcagt tgggtgcacg
     3961 agtgggttac atcgaactgg atctcaacag cggtaagatc cttgagagtt ttcgccccga
     4021 agaacgtttt ccaatgatga gcacttttaa agttctgcta tgtggcgcgg tattatcccg
     4081 tattgacgcc gggcaagagc aactcggtcg ccgcatacac tattctcaga atgacttggt
     4141 tgagtactca ccagtcacag aaaagcatct tacggatggc atgacagtaa gagaattatg
     4201 cagtgctgcc ataaccatga gtgataacac tgcggccaac ttacttctga caacgatcgg
     4261 aggaccgaag gagctaaccg cttttttgca caacatgggg gatcatgtaa ctcgccttga
     4321 tcgttgggaa ccggagctga atgaagccat accaaacgac gagcgtgaca ccacgatgcc
     4381 tgtagcaatg gcaacaacgt tgcgcaaact attaactggc gaactactta ctctagcttc
     4441 ccggcaacaa ttaatagact ggatggaggc ggataaagtt gcaggaccac ttctgcgctc
     4501 ggcccttccg gctggctggt ttattgctga taaatctgga gccggtgagc gtgggtctcg
     4561 cggtatcatt gcagcactgg ggccagatgg taagccctcc cgtatcgtag ttatctacac
     4621 gacggggagt caggcaacta tggatgaacg aaatagacag atcgctgaga taggtgcctc
     4681 actgattaag cattggtaac tgtcagacca agtttactca tatatacttt agattgattt
     4741 aaaacttcat ttttaattta aaaggatcta ggtgaagatc ctttttgata atctcatgac
     4801 caaaatccct taacgtgagt tttcgttcca ctgagcgtca gaccccgtag aaaagatcaa
     4861 aggatcttct tgagatcctt tttttctgcg cgtaatctgc tgcttgcaaa caaaaaaacc
     4921 accgctacca gcggtggttt gtttgccgga tcaagagcta ccaactcttt ttccgaaggt
     4981 aactggcttc agcagagcgc agataccaaa tactgttctt ctagtgtagc cgtagttagg
     5041 ccaccacttc aagaactctg tagcaccgcc tacatacctc gctctgctaa tcctgttacc
     5101 agtggctgct gccagtggcg ataagtcgtg tcttaccggg ttggactcaa gacgatagtt
     5161 accggataag gcgcagcggt cgggctgaac ggggggttcg tgcacacagc ccagcttgga
     5221 gcgaacgacc tacaccgaac tgagatacct acagcgtgag ctatgagaaa gcgccacgct
     5281 tcccgaaggg agaaaggcgg acaggtatcc ggtaagcggc agggtcggaa caggagagcg
     5341 cacgagggag cttccagggg gaaacgcctg gtatctttat agtcctgtcg ggtttcgcca
     5401 cctctgactt gagcgtcgat ttttgtgatg ctcgtcaggg gggcggagcc tatggaaaaa
     5461 cgccagcaac gcggcctttt tacggttcct ggccttttgc tggccttttg ctcacatgt
//
