[The description below was written by a language model from this plasmid's Addgene catalogue record and the feature table of its GenBank file.]
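Description:
pAAV-mDlx-NLS-mRuby2 is a 5.5 kb AAV transfer plasmid (pAAV backbone) that carries a recombinant AAV genome for expressing a nuclear-localized red fluorescent reporter in mammalian cells. In bacteria it is maintained by a high-copy ColE1/pUC-type origin and selected through the beta-lactamase (AmpR) gene driven by its own promoter. An f1 phage origin is also present in the backbone. The record lists a recombination-deficient growth strain, a common choice for keeping the repeat-rich ITRs intact.

The payload lies between two AAV2 inverted terminal repeats, which are the cis elements needed for replication and packaging of the genome into AAV capsids when rep, cap and helper functions are supplied in trans. According to the catalogue entry, expression is driven by the mouse Dlx5/6 enhancer (mDlx). This element is not annotated in the feature table, but presumably occupies the unannotated stretch between the left ITR and the chimeric beta-globin/immunoglobulin intron, which sits upstream of the coding region and typically boosts expression. The open reading frame begins with an SV40 large T antigen nuclear localization signal followed by mRuby2, a monomeric red fluorescent protein, so that fluorescence concentrates in nuclei. A WPRE enhances transcript stability and expression, and an SV40 polyadenylation signal terminates the message. The short Factor Xa site annotated on the reverse strand within the WPRE is most likely an incidental sequence match.

The mDlx enhancer is generally used to bias expression toward forebrain GABAergic interneurons, and nuclear labelling helps with identifying and counting transduced cells. The construct comes from work on engineered AAV capsids for noninvasive delivery to the central and peripheral nervous systems, and it is offered packaged in several serotypes.
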