Addgene plasmid #99130: pAAV-mDlx-NLS-mRuby2
Purpose: An AAV genome that expresses nuclear localized mRuby2 from the mouse Dlx5/6 enhancer
Depositing lab: Viviana Gradinaru. Depositing organization: California Institute of Technology. Publication: Engineered AAVs for efficient noninvasive gene delivery to the central and peripheral nervous systems. Chan KY, Jang MJ, Yoo BB, Greenbaum A, Ravi N, Wu WL, Sanchez-Guardado L, Lois C, Mazmanian SK, Deverman BE, Gradinaru V. Nat Neurosci. 2017 Aug;20(8):1172-1179. doi: 10.1038/nn.4593. Epub 2017 Jun 26. PubMed 28671695.
Backbone
  Vector backbone: pAAV
  Vector type: Mammalian Expression, AAV
Growth in bacteria
  Bacterial resistance: Ampicillin, 100 μg/mL
  Growth temperature: 37°C
  Growth strain: NEB Stable
  Copy number: High Copy
Gene/Insert
  Gene/Insert name: NLS-mRuby2
  Insert size (bp): 2933
  Promoter: mDLX5/6
  Cloning method: Restriction Enzyme; 5′ cloning site SpeI (not destroyed); 3′ cloning site AscI (not destroyed)
Terms and licenses: Academic/Nonprofit Terms; Industry Terms: Not Available to Industry
How to cite: pAAV-mDlx-NLS-mRuby2 was a gift from Viviana Gradinaru (Addgene plasmid # 99130 ; http://n2t.net/addgene:99130 ; RRID:Addgene_99130) For viral preps, please replace (Addgene plasmid # 99130) in the above sentence with: (Addgene viral prep # 99130-AAV1), (Addgene viral prep # 99130-AAV2), (Addgene viral prep # 99130-AAV5), (Addgene viral prep # 99130-AAV8), (Addgene viral prep # 99130-AAV9), (Addgene viral prep # 99130-AAVrg), or (Addgene viral prep # 99130-PHPeB)
